Addgene plasmid #75903: FPGT-TNNI3K gRNA (BRDN0001147862)
Purpose: 3rd generation lentiviral gRNA plasmid targeting human FPGT-TNNI3K
Depositing lab: John Doench & David Root. Depositing organization: Broad Institute. Publication: Optimized sgRNA design to maximize activity and minimize off-target effects of CRISPR-Cas9. Doench JG, Fusi N, Sullender M, Hegde M, Vaimberg EW, Donovan KF, Smith I, Tothova Z, Wilen C, Orchard R, Virgin HW, Listgarten J, Root DE. Nat Biotechnol. 2016 Jan 18. doi: 10.1038/nbt.3437. PubMed 26780180.
Backbone
  Vector backbone: lentiGuide-Puro
  Backbone manufacturer: Zhang Lab (Addgene plasmid # 52963)
  Vector type: Mammalian Expression, Lentiviral, CRISPR
  Selectable markers: Puromycin
Growth in bacteria
  Bacterial resistance: Ampicillin, 100 μg/mL
  Growth temperature: 37°C
  Growth strain: DH5alpha
  Copy number: High Copy
Gene/Insert
  Gene/Insert name: FPGT-TNNI3K,TNNI3K (alt names: FPGT-TNNI3K; NM_001112808.2)
  gRNA/shRNA sequence: AGGCATGACTTACCTCTAGG
  Species: H. sapiens (human)
  Entrez Gene: FPGT-TNNI3K (a.k.a. CARK, TNNI3K)
  Promoter: hU6
  Cloning method: Unknown
  Sequencing primers: 5′ U6-F; 3′ pS2-R
Terms and licenses: Academic/Nonprofit Terms; Industry Terms: Not Available to Industry
Depositor comments: The gRNA was designed to target the following Genbank reference sequence(s): NM_001112808.2,NM_001199327.1,NM_015978.2. Note that this plasmid does NOT contain Cas9. It should be used in conjunction with lentiCas9-Blast (Addgene #52962) or otherwise with cell lines already expressing Cas9. Browse the full kinome gRNA library at http://www.addgene.org/pooled-library/broadgpp-human-kinome/ or visit http://www.broadinstitute.org/rnai/public/ for detailed protocols and information.
How to cite: FPGT-TNNI3K gRNA (BRDN0001147862) was a gift from John Doench & David Root (Addgene plasmid # 75903 ; http://n2t.net/addgene:75903 ; RRID:Addgene_75903)
