[The description below was written by a language model from this plasmid's Addgene catalogue record and pLannotate feature annotations shown in this document.]
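Description:
FPGT-TNNI3K gRNA (BRDN0001147862) is a third-generation lentiviral single-guide RNA plasmid built on the lentiGuide-Puro backbone and designed to target the human FPGT-TNNI3K/TNNI3K locus (also known as CARK), with the guide chosen against three RefSeq transcripts of this gene. It is one member of a human kinome gRNA collection. In bacteria it is maintained through a high-copy ColE1/pUC-type origin and selected with ampicillin via the β-lactamase gene. The backbone also carries an f1 origin, an SV40 origin, and remnants of a lac/T7/T3 cloning region.

The viral portion is arranged as a self-inactivating HIV-1 transfer vector. An RSV promoter fused to a truncated 5' LTR drives genomic RNA production in packaging cells. It is followed by the Ψ packaging signal with a partial gag sequence, the Rev response element for Rev-dependent nuclear export, and a cPPT/CTS element. The vector ends with a ΔU3 3' LTR that disables LTR promoter activity after integration, with an SV40 polyadenylation signal downstream.

Two expression units sit between the LTRs. A human U6 RNA polymerase III promoter transcribes the targeting spacer joined to the Streptococcus pyogenes Cas9 guide scaffold. An EF-1α core promoter with its intron A drives puromycin N-acetyltransferase for selection of transduced mammalian cells, and a WPRE enhances transcript expression.

The plasmid does not encode Cas9, so it is meant for cells that already express Cas9 or for use alongside a separate Cas9 lentivector. In that setting it is used for knockout of the target kinase gene.
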