Features (pLannotate 1.2.2; 29 found; start..end, strand, type, name):
     14..80      +  CDS            small t antigen (fragment): SV40 (simian virus 40) small t antigen
    106..317     +  promoter       EF-1α core promoter: core promoter for human elongation factor EF-1α
    318..1256    +  intron         EF-1α intron A: intron upstream of the start codon of human EF-1α
   1278..1877    +  CDS            PuroR (fragment): puromycin N-acetyltransferase; pac from Streptomyces; confers resistance to puromycin
   1893..2481    +  misc_feature   WPRE: woodchuck hepatitis virus posttranscriptional regulatory element
   2532..2551    +  misc_feature   cPPT/CTS (fragment): central polypurine tract and central termination sequence of HIV-1
   2553..2786    +  LTR            3' LTR (ΔU3): self-inactivating 3' long terminal repeat (LTR) from HIV-1
   2864..2985    +  polyA_signal   SV40 poly(A) signal: SV40 polyadenylation signal
   3025..3160    +  rep_origin     SV40 ori: SV40 origin of replication
   3181..3199    -  promoter       T7 promoter: promoter for bacteriophage T7 RNA polymerase
   3207..3362    +  CDS            lacZα (fragment): LacZα fragment of β-galactosidase; lacZ fragment
   3367..3795    +  rep_origin     f1 ori (sequence partly withheld): f1 bacteriophage origin of replication; arrow indicates direction of (+) strand synthesis
   3848..3952    +  promoter       AmpR promoter: bla
   3953..4813    +  CDS            AmpR: β-lactamase; bla; confers resistance to ampicillin, carbenicillin, and related antibiotics
   4984..5572    +  rep_origin     ori: high-copy-number ColE1/pMB1/pBR322/pUC origin of replication
   5755..5847    +  CDS            lacI (fragment): lac repressor; lacI; The lac repressor binds to the lac operator to inhibit transcription in E. coli. This inhibition can be relieved by adding lactose or isopropyl-β-D-thiogalactopyranoside (IPTG).
   5860..5881    +  protein_bind   CAP binding site: CAP binding activates transcription in the presence of cAMP. E. coli catabolite activator protein
   5896..5926    +  promoter       lac promoter: promoter for the E. coli lac operon
   5934..5950    +  protein_bind   lac operator: The lac repressor binds to the lac operator to inhibit transcription in E. coli. This inhibition can be relieved by adding lactose or isopropyl-β-D-thiogalactopyranoside (IPTG). lac repressor encoded by lacI
   5995..6013    +  promoter       T3 promoter: promoter for bacteriophage T3 RNA polymerase
   6041..6267    +  promoter       RSV promoter: Rous sarcoma virus enhancer/promoter
   6268..6448    +  LTR            5' LTR (truncated): truncated 5' long terminal repeat (LTR) from HIV-1
   6495..6620    +  misc_feature   HIV-1 Ψ: packaging signal of human immunodeficiency virus type 1
   6604..6967    +  CDS            HIV-1 gag (fragment): gag protein from human immunodeficiency virus 1; gag
   7113..7346    +  misc_feature   RRE: The Rev response element (RRE) of HIV-1 allows for Rev-dependent mRNA export from the nucleus to the cytoplasm.
   7723..7749    +  CDS            Rev (fragment): human immunodeficiency virus 1 (HIV-1) Rev protein; rev; enhances nuclear export of unspliced and incompletely spliced viral mRNAs
   7753..7993    +  promoter       U6 promoter: RNA polymerase III promoter for human U6 snRNA
   8023..8098    +  misc_RNA       gRNA scaffold: guide RNA scaffold for the Streptococcus pyogenes CRISPR/Cas9 system
   8154..8271    +  misc_feature   cPPT/CTS: central polypurine tract and central termination sequence of HIV-1
>Addgene plasmid #75903 | FPGT-TNNI3K gRNA (BRDN0001147862) | addgene full sequence | sequence record 184794 | Addgene Assembled Sequence
CCCGGGTGCAAAGATGGATAAAGTTTTAAACAGAGAGGAATCTTTGCAGCTAATGGACCTTCTAGGTCTT
GAAAGGAGTGGGAATTGGCTCCGGTGCCCGTCAGTGGGCAGAGCGCACATCGCCCACAGTCCCCGAGAAG
TTGGGGGGAGGGGTCGGCAATTGATCCGGTGCCTAGAGAAGGTGGCGCGGGGTAAACTGGGAAAGTGATG
TCGTGTACTGGCTCCGCCTTTTTCCCGAGGGTGGGGGAGAACCGTATATAAGTGCAGTAGTCGCCGTGAA
CGTTCTTTTTCGCAACGGGTTTGCCGCCAGAACACAGGTAAGTGCCGTGTGTGGTTCCCGCGGGCCTGGC
CTCTTTACGGGTTATGGCCCTTGCGTGCCTTGAATTACTTCCACCTGGCTGCAGTACGTGATTCTTGATC
CCGAGCTTCGGGTTGGAAGTGGGTGGGAGAGTTCGAGGCCTTGCGCTTAAGGAGCCCCTTCGCCTCGTGC
TTGAGTTGAGGCCTGGCCTGGGCGCTGGGGCCGCCGCGTGCGAATCTGGTGGCACCTTCGCGCCTGTCTC
GCTGCTTTCGATAAGTCTCTAGCCATTTAAAATTTTTGATGACCTGCTGCGACGCTTTTTTTCTGGCAAG
ATAGTCTTGTAAATGCGGGCCAAGATCTGCACACTGGTATTTCGGTTTTTGGGGCCGCGGGCGGCGACGG
GGCCCGTGCGTCCCAGCGCACATGTTCGGCGAGGCGGGGCCTGCGAGCGCGGCCACCGAGAATCGGACGG
GGGTAGTCTCAAGCTGGCCGGCCTGCTCTGGTGCCTGGCCTCGCGCCGCCGTGTATCGCCCCGCCCTGGG
CGGCAAGGCTGGCCCGGTCGGCACCAGTTGCGTGAGCGGAAAGATGGCCGCTTCCCGGCCCTGCTGCAGG
GAGCTCAAAATGGAGGACGCGGCGCTCGGGAGAGCGGGCGGGTGAGTCACCCACACAAAGGAAAAGGGCC
TTTCCGTCCTCAGCCGTCGCTTCATGTGACTCCACGGAGTACCGGGCGCCGTCCAGGCACCTCGATTAGT
TCTCGAGCTTTTGGAGTACGTCGTCTTTAGGTTGGGGGGAGGGGTTTTATGCGATGGAGTTTCCCCACAC
TGAGTGGGTGGAGACTGAAGTTAGGCCAGCTTGGCACTTGATGTAATTCTCCTTGGAATTTGCCCTTTTT
GAGTTTGGATCTTGGTTCATTCTCAAGCCTCAGACAGTGGTTCAAAGTTTTTTTCTTCCATTTCAGGTGT
CGTGACGTACGGCCACCATGACCGAGTACAAGCCCACGGTGCGCCTCGCCACCCGCGACGACGTCCCCAG
GGCCGTACGCACCCTCGCCGCCGCGTTCGCCGACTACCCCGCCACGCGCCACACCGTCGATCCGGACCGC
CACATCGAGCGGGTCACCGAGCTGCAAGAACTCTTCCTCACGCGCGTCGGGCTCGACATCGGCAAGGTGT
GGGTCGCGGACGACGGCGCCGCCGTGGCGGTCTGGACCACGCCGGAGAGCGTCGAAGCGGGGGCGGTGTT
CGCCGAGATCGGCCCGCGCATGGCCGAGTTGAGCGGTTCCCGGCTGGCCGCGCAGCAACAGATGGAAGGC
CTCCTGGCGCCGCACCGGCCCAAGGAGCCCGCGTGGTTCCTGGCCACCGTCGGAGTCTCGCCCGACCACC
AGGGCAAGGGTCTGGGCAGCGCCGTCGTGCTCCCCGGAGTGGAGGCGGCCGAGCGCGCCGGGGTGCCCGC
CTTCCTGGAGACCTCCGCGCCCCGCAACCTCCCCTTCTACGAGCGGCTCGGCTTCACCGTCACCGCCGAC
GTCGAGGTGCCCGAAGGACCGCGCACCTGGTGCATGACCCGCAAGCCCGGTGCCTGAACGCGTTAAGTCG
ACAATCAACCTCTGGATTACAAAATTTGTGAAAGATTGACTGGTATTCTTAACTATGTTGCTCCTTTTAC
GCTATGTGGATACGCTGCTTTAATGCCTTTGTATCATGCTATTGCTTCCCGTATGGCTTTCATTTTCTCC
TCCTTGTATAAATCCTGGTTGCTGTCTCTTTATGAGGAGTTGTGGCCCGTTGTCAGGCAACGTGGCGTGG
TGTGCACTGTGTTTGCTGACGCAACCCCCACTGGTTGGGGCATTGCCACCACCTGTCAGCTCCTTTCCGG
GACTTTCGCTTTCCCCCTCCCTATTGCCACGGCGGAACTCATCGCCGCCTGCCTTGCCCGCTGCTGGACA
GGGGCTCGGCTGTTGGGCACTGACAATTCCGTGGTGTTGTCGGGGAAATCATCGTCCTTTCCTTGGCTGC
TCGCCTGTGTTGCCACCTGGATTCTGCGCGGGACGTCCTTCTGCTACGTCCCTTCGGCCCTCAATCCAGC
GGACCTTCCTTCCCGCGGCCTGCTGCCGGCTCTGCGGCCTCTTCCGCGTCTTCGCCTTCGCCCTCAGACG
AGTCGGATCTCCCTTTGGGCCGCCTCCCCGCGTCGACTTTAAGACCAATGACTTACAAGGCAGCTGTAGA
TCTTAGCCACTTTTTAAAAGAAAAGGGGGGACTGGAAGGGCTAATTCACTCCCAACGAAGACAAGATCTG
CTTTTTGCTTGTACTGGGTCTCTCTGGTTAGACCAGATCTGAGCCTGGGAGCTCTCTGGCTAACTAGGGA
ACCCACTGCTTAAGCCTCAATAAAGCTTGCCTTGAGTGCTTCAAGTAGTGTGTGCCCGTCTGTTGTGTGA
CTCTGGTAACTAGAGATCCCTCAGACCCTTTTAGTCAGTGTGGAAAATCTCTAGCAGTACGTATAGTAGT
TCATGTCATCTTATTATTCAGTATTTATAACTTGCAAAGAAATGAATATCAGAGAGTGAGAGGAACTTGT
TTATTGCAGCTTATAATGGTTACAAATAAAGCAATAGCATCACAAATTTCACAAATAAAGCATTTTTTTC
ACTGCATTCTAGTTGTGGTTTGTCCAAACTCATCAATGTATCTTATCATGTCTGGCTCTAGCTATCCCGC
CCCTAACTCCGCCCATCCCGCCCCTAACTCCGCCCAGTTCCGCCCATTCTCCGCCCCATGGCTGACTAAT
TTTTTTTATTTATGCAGAGGCCGAGGCCGCCTCGGCCTCTGAGCTATTCCAGAAGTAGTGAGGAGGCTTT
TTTGGAGGCCTAGGGACGTACCCAATTCGCCCTATAGTGAGTCGTATTACGCGCGCTCACTGGCCGTCGT
TTTACAACGTCGTGACTGGGAAAACCCTGGCGTTACCCAACTTAATCGCCTTGCAGCACATCCCCCTTTC
GCCAGCTGGCGTAATAGCGAAGAGGCCCGCACCGATCGCCCTTCCCAACAGTTGCGCAGCCTGAATGGCG
AATGGG
[124 nt withheld, positions 3367-3490]
C
[91 nt withheld, positions 3492-3582]
A
[49 nt withheld, positions 3584-3632]
CCTTTGACGTTGGAGTCCACGTTCTTT
[37 nt withheld, positions 3660-3696]
ACCCTATCTCGGTCTATTCTTTTGATTTATAAGGGATTTTGCCGATTTCGGCCTATTGGTTAAAAAATGA
GCTGATTTAACAAAAATTTAACGCGAATTTTAACAAAATATTAACGCTTACAATTTAGGTGGCACTTTTC
GGGGAAATGTGCGCGGAACCCCTATTTGTTTATTTTTCTAAATACATTCAAATATGTATCCGCTCATGAG
ACAATAACCCTGATAAATGCTTCAATAATATTGAAAAAGGAAGAGTATGAGTATTCAACATTTCCGTGTC
GCCCTTATTCCCTTTTTTGCGGCATTTTGCCTTCCTGTTTTTGCTCACCCAGAAACGCTGGTGAAAGTAA
AAGATGCTGAAGATCAGTTGGGTGCACGAGTGGGTTACATCGAACTGGATCTCAACAGCGGTAAGATCCT
TGAGAGTTTTCGCCCCGAAGAACGTTTTCCAATGATGAGCACTTTTAAAGTTCTGCTATGTGGCGCGGTA
TTATCCCGTATTGACGCCGGGCAAGAGCAACTCGGTCGCCGCATACACTATTCTCAGAATGACTTGGTTG
AGTACTCACCAGTCACAGAAAAGCATCTTACGGATGGCATGACAGTAAGAGAATTATGCAGTGCTGCCAT
AACCATGAGTGATAACACTGCGGCCAACTTACTTCTGACAACGATCGGAGGACCGAAGGAGCTAACCGCT
TTTTTGCACAACATGGGGGATCATGTAACTCGCCTTGATCGTTGGGAACCGGAGCTGAATGAAGCCATAC
CAAACGACGAGCGTGACACCACGATGCCTGTAGCAATGGCAACAACGTTGCGCAAACTATTAACTGGCGA
ACTACTTACTCTAGCTTCCCGGCAACAATTAATAGACTGGATGGAGGCGGATAAAGTTGCAGGACCACTT
CTGCGCTCGGCCCTTCCGGCTGGCTGGTTTATTGCTGATAAATCTGGAGCCGGTGAGCGTGGGTCTCGCG
GTATCATTGCAGCACTGGGGCCAGATGGTAAGCCCTCCCGTATCGTAGTTATCTACACGACGGGGAGTCA
GGCAACTATGGATGAACGAAATAGACAGATCGCTGAGATAGGTGCCTCACTGATTAAGCATTGGTAACTG
TCAGACCAAGTTTACTCATATATACTTTAGATTGATTTAAAACTTCATTTTTAATTTAAAAGGATCTAGG
TGAAGATCCTTTTTGATAATCTCATGACCAAAATCCCTTAACGTGAGTTTTCGTTCCACTGAGCGTCAGA
CCCCGTAGAAAAGATCAAAGGATCTTCTTGAGATCCTTTTTTTCTGCGCGTAATCTGCTGCTTGCAAACA
AAAAAACCACCGCTACCAGCGGTGGTTTGTTTGCCGGATCAAGAGCTACCAACTCTTTTTCCGAAGGTAA
CTGGCTTCAGCAGAGCGCAGATACCAAATACTGTTCTTCTAGTGTAGCCGTAGTTAGGCCACCACTTCAA
GAACTCTGTAGCACCGCCTACATACCTCGCTCTGCTAATCCTGTTACCAGTGGCTGCTGCCAGTGGCGAT
AAGTCGTGTCTTACCGGGTTGGACTCAAGACGATAGTTACCGGATAAGGCGCAGCGGTCGGGCTGAACGG
GGGGTTCGTGCACACAGCCCAGCTTGGAGCGAACGACCTACACCGAACTGAGATACCTACAGCGTGAGCT
ATGAGAAAGCGCCACGCTTCCCGAAGGGAGAAAGGCGGACAGGTATCCGGTAAGCGGCAGGGTCGGAACA
GGAGAGCGCACGAGGGAGCTTCCAGGGGGAAACGCCTGGTATCTTTATAGTCCTGTCGGGTTTCGCCACC
TCTGACTTGAGCGTCGATTTTTGTGATGCTCGTCAGGGGGGCGGAGCCTATGGAAAAACGCCAGCAACGC
GGCCTTTTTACGGTTCCTGGCCTTTTGCTGGCCTTTTGCTCACATGTTCTTTCCTGCGTTATCCCCTGAT
TCTGTGGATAACCGTATTACCGCCTTTGAGTGAGCTGATACCGCTCGCCGCAGCCGAACGACCGAGCGCA
GCGAGTCAGTGAGCGAGGAAGCGGAAGAGCGCCCAATACGCAAACCGCCTCTCCCCGCGCGTTGGCCGAT
TCATTAATGCAGCTGGCACGACAGGTTTCCCGACTGGAAAGCGGGCAGTGAGCGCAACGCAATTAATGTG
AGTTAGCTCACTCATTAGGCACCCCAGGCTTTACACTTTATGCTTCCGGCTCGTATGTTGTGTGGAATTG
TGAGCGGATAACAATTTCACACAGGAAACAGCTATGACCATGATTACGCCAAGCGCGCAATTAACCCTCA
CTAAAGGGAACAAAAGCTGGAGCTGCAAGCTTAATGTAGTCTTATGCAATACTCTTGTAGTCTTGCAACA
TGGTAACGATGAGTTAGCAACATGCCTTACAAGGAGAGAAAAAGCACCGTGCATGCCGATTGGTGGAAGT
AAGGTGGTACGATCGTGCCTTATTAGGAAGGCAACAGACGGGTCTGACATGGATTGGACGAACCACTGAA
TTGCCGCATTGCAGAGATATTGTATTTAAGTGCCTAGCTCGATACATAAACGGGTCTCTCTGGTTAGACC
AGATCTGAGCCTGGGAGCTCTCTGGCTAACTAGGGAACCCACTGCTTAAGCCTCAATAAAGCTTGCCTTG
AGTGCTTCAAGTAGTGTGTGCCCGTCTGTTGTGTGACTCTGGTAACTAGAGATCCCTCAGACCCTTTTAG
TCAGTGTGGAAAATCTCTAGCAGTGGCGCCCGAACAGGGACTTGAAAGCGAAAGGGAAACCAGAGGAGCT
CTCTCGACGCAGGACTCGGCTTGCTGAAGCGCGCACGGCAAGAGGCGAGGGGCGGCGACTGGTGAGTACG
CCAAAAATTTTGACTAGCGGAGGCTAGAAGGAGAGAGATGGGTGCGAGAGCGTCAGTATTAAGCGGGGGA
GAATTAGATCGCGATGGGAAAAAATTCGGTTAAGGCCAGGGGGAAAGAAAAAATATAAATTAAAACATAT
AGTATGGGCAAGCAGGGAGCTAGAACGATTCGCAGTTAATCCTGGCCTGTTAGAAACATCAGAAGGCTGT
AGACAAATACTGGGACAGCTACAACCATCCCTTCAGACAGGATCAGAAGAACTTAGATCATTATATAATA
CAGTAGCAACCCTCTATTGTGTGCATCAAAGGATAGAGATAAAAGACACCAAGGAAGCTTTAGACAAGAT
AGAGGAAGAGCAAAACAAAAGTAAGACCACCGCACAGCAAGCGGCCGCTGATCTTCAGACCTGGAGGAGG
AGATATGAGGGACAATTGGAGAAGTGAATTATATAAATATAAAGTAGTAAAAATTGAACCATTAGGAGTA
GCACCCACCAAGGCAAAGAGAAGAGTGGTGCAGAGAGAAAAAAGAGCAGTGGGAATAGGAGCTTTGTTCC
TTGGGTTCTTGGGAGCAGCAGGAAGCACTATGGGCGCAGCGTCAATGACGCTGACGGTACAGGCCAGACA
ATTATTGTCTGGTATAGTGCAGCAGCAGAACAATTTGCTGAGGGCTATTGAGGCGCAACAGCATCTGTTG
CAACTCACAGTCTGGGGCATCAAGCAGCTCCAGGCAAGAATCCTGGCTGTGGAAAGATACCTAAAGGATC
AACAGCTCCTGGGGATTTGGGGTTGCTCTGGAAAACTCATTTGCACCACTGCTGTGCCTTGGAATGCTAG
TTGGAGTAATAAATCTCTGGAACAGATTTGGAATCACACGACCTGGATGGAGTGGGACAGAGAAATTAAC
AATTACACAAGCTTAATACACTCCTTAATTGAAGAATCGCAAAACCAGCAAGAAAAGAATGAACAAGAAT
TATTGGAATTAGATAAATGGGCAAGTTTGTGGAATTGGTTTAACATAACAAATTGGCTGTGGTATATAAA
ATTATTCATAATGATAGTAGGAGGCTTGGTAGGTTTAAGAATAGTTTTTGCTGTACTTTCTATAGTGAAT
AGAGTTAGGCAGGGATATTCACCATTATCGTTTCAGACCCACCTCCCAACCCCGAGGGGACCCAGAGAGG
GCCTATTTCCCATGATTCCTTCATATTTGCATATACGATACAAGGCTGTTAGAGAGATAATTAGAATTAA
TTTGACTGTAAACACAAAGATATTAGTACAAAATACGTGACGTAGAAAGTAATAATTTCTTGGGTAGTTT
GCAGTTTTAAAATTATGTTTTAAAATGGACTATCATATGCTTACCGTAACTTGAAAGTATTTCGATTTCT
TGGCTTTATATATCTTGTGGAAAGGACGAAACACCGAGGCATGACTTACCTCTAGGGTTTTAGAGCTAGA
AATAGCAAGTTAAAATAAGGCTAGTCCGTTATCAACTTGAAAAAGTGGCACCGAGTCGGTGCTTTTTTAA
GCTTGGCGTAACTAGATCTTGAGACAAATGGCAGTATTCATCCACAATTTTAAAAGAAAAGGGGGGATTG
GGGGGTACAGTGCAGGGGAAAGAATAGTAGACATAATAGCAACAGACATACAAACTAAAGAATTACAAAA
ACAAATTACAAAAATTCAAAATTTTCGGGTTTATTACAGGGACAGCAGAGATCCACTTTGGCGCCGGCTC
GAGGGGG
