>Addgene plasmid #75903 | FPGT-TNNI3K gRNA (BRDN0001147862) | depositor partial sequence | sequence record 143363 | Target Sequence
AGGCATGACTTACCTCTAGG
