>Addgene plasmid #75903 | FPGT-TNNI3K gRNA (BRDN0001147862) | addgene partial sequence | sequence record 184793 | hU6-F
TAGAAAGTAATAATTTCTTGGGTAGTTTGCAGTTTTAAAATTATGTTTTAAAATGGACTATCATATGCTT
ACCGTAACTTGAAAGTATTTCGATTTCTTGGCTTTATATATCTTGTGGAAAGGACGAAACACCGAGGCAT
GACTTACCTCTAGGGTTTTAGAGCTAGAAATAGCAAGTTAAAATAAGGCTAGTCCGTTATCAACTTGAAA
AAGTGGCACCGAGTCGGTGCTTTTTTAAGCTTGGCGTAACTAGATCTTGAGACAAATGGCAGTATTCATC
CACAATTTTAAAAGAAAAGGGGGGATTGGGGGGTACAGTGCAGGGGAAAGAATAGTAGACATAATAGCAA
CAGACATACAAACTAAAGAATTACAAAAACAAATTACAAAAATTCAAAATTTTCGGGTTTATTACAGGGA
CAGCAGAGATCCACTTTGGCGCCGGCTCGAGGGGGCCCGGGTGCAAAGATGGATAAAGTTTTAAACAGAG
AGGAATCTTTGCAGCTAATGGACCTTCTAGGTCTTGAAAGGAGTGGGAATTGGCTCCGGTGCCCGTCAGT
GGGCAGAGCG
